>Addgene plasmid #34941 | pCS2+8NmCherry-ABCB4a | depositor partial sequence | sequence record 42905 | pCS2+8NmCherry-ABCB4a sequence 4977 bps
ATCGATTGATGGTGAGCAAGGGCGAGGAGGATAACATGGCCATCATCAAGGAGTTCATGCGCTTCAAGGT
GCACATGGAGGGCTCCGTGAACGGCCACGAGTTCGAGATCGAGGGCGAGGGCGAGGGCCGCCCCTACGAG
GGCACCCAGACCGCCAAGCTGAAGGTGACCAAGGGTGGCCCCCTGCCCTTCGCCTGGGACATCCTGTCCC
CTCAGTTCATGTACGGCTCCAAGGCCTACGTGAAGCACCCCGCCGACATCCCCGACTACTTGAAGCTGTC
CTTCCCCGAGGGCTTCAAGTGGGAGCGCGTGATGAACTTCGAGGACGGCGGCGTGGTGACCGTGACCCAG
GACTCCTCCCTGCAGGACGGCGAGTTCATCTACAAGGTGAAGCTGCGCGGCACCAACTTCCCCTCCGACG
GCCCCGTAATGCAGAAGAAGACCATGGGCTGGGAGGCCTCCTCCGAGCGGATGTACCCCGAGGACGGCGC
CCTGAAGGGCGAGATCAAGCAGAGGCTGAAGCTGAAGGACGGCGGCCACTACGACGCTGAGGTCAAGACC
ACCTACAAGGCCAAGAAGCCCGTGCAGCTGCCCGGCGCCTACAACGTCAACATCAAGTTGGACATCACCT
CCCACAACGAGGACTACACCATCGTGGAACAGTACGAACGCGCCGAGGGCCGCCACTCCACCGGCGGCAT
GGACGAGCTGTACAAGGAATTCGGAGCCGGCGCGCCATTAATTAAAGGCCGGCCAATGGTGGTGGAAAAC
GGACATACGAAAGGCCTCGACGACGACGGCACTGAGGTCGCGTTCAAGAATGGGAACTACGGTGCAACCA
ATGGAAAGGACACCGCAAACGGAACCATCAAGGGAGAGGAAAAGAGTGATGAGAAGGAAAATGAGAAAGA
GGAAGAGAAGCCACAGGTCCCTTTCACGAGATTGTTTCGCTATGCTACGGGTCTCGACGGCCTCTTCATG
TTTATCGGCTGTTTTGCCGCGGTCTGCCACGGCTGTGCCTGGCCGGCGCTCAACATCGTCTTCGGCGGTC
TCATCGACGAGTTCGTTGATTTCGACAAGTTGAATACCACGAACACCACGGATTTCACGGCTACTTTACC
GCCGGGTTTGGATCCGGCCAAAGAGTTTGATAACCAGATGCAAATGTACGCCGTCATATTCACTTACATT
GGCATAGGTGTCATGGTGATGGCATACCTGCAGTCATCGATGTGGACTCTTGCCGGCGAGAGGCAGATCT
ATAAGATTCGTCAGGCCTTCTTCAACGCCATCTTGCATCAAGAAATCCAATGGTTCGATGTACACAAGAG
TGGTGAACTCACGTCCAGGTTGGCCGACGACATGGAGAGAGTGAAAGATGGACTCGGAGACAAGATCGCT
CTCTGCCTGCAATCTCTCTCTCTATTCTTGGCTGGTTTTGGTATAGCCTTTTGGAAGAGTTGGGAATTGA
CCCTCGTTCTTCTATCCACGACCCCTCTACTAGCAGCAGCTGGGGGCTTCATGGCTTATTTTCTGACATC
CTTCGCAAAGCTAGAGCAGGAGTCGTACGCCCAAGCCGGGAGTGTCGCGGAGGAGGTTTTGTCTTGCGTC
AGGACTGTCATAGCATTTGGAGGAGAACAGAAGGAGGTCACTAGGTACGAGAAGGAGCTGAAAGAAGCCA
GAGATGTGGGCGTGAAGAAGGGCGTGACTTCGGGCGTCGGCATGGGTATCACCATGTTCATCATGTTCGG
GTCCTATGCACTTGCTTTCTGGTATGGGCCTAAACTCGTTGCCGATGGGCGTATAACTGGTGGTGACGTC
ATGATCGTATTCTTCAGCGTCATGATCGGTTCGTTCTCCATCGGGAACATCTCGCCTTCCATGACAGCAA
TCACGGCAGCAAGGGGTGCGGCAGTGACCCTCTTCGACGTCATCGATGCCAGGCCAGCTATCGATACTCG
GTCCAAGAAGGGGATCGTACCGGCAGAGATGACGGGGAACATAGACTTCCAAGGGGTGGAATTCTCTTAC
CCCACCCGGGACGATGTACCGGTGTTGAAAGGTGTAGACCTGAGCATTAGGAAGGGGCAGACGGTGGCCT
TGGTGGGGTCCAGTGGATGTGGCAAGTCGACCACTATCAACCTGCTCCTACGATTCTATGAAAAGTTGGG
TGGCAATATCCTAATCGACGGGCATAAGATTGAAGAGCTGAACCTCCACTGGTTGAGGAGACACATGGGT
GTGGTCAGCCAGGAACCGGTCCTCTTCAACTGTTCCATAGAAACCAACATCTCTTACGGAAGAGACGGTG
TCACCAAGGAGGAAATCATCAACGCTGCCAAGATGGCCAACGCCCATGACTTCATCTCAAAACTACCCAA
GGGTTATGATACGATGGTTGGTGAGCGTGGAGCCCAGCTGTCTGGTGGTCAGAAGCAAAGAGTAGCCATC
GCCAGAGCTCTGGTCAGAAACCCACCTATCCTTCTACTGGACGAAGCCACCTCAGCCCTGGACCGAGAGA
GTGAGAAGGTCGTACAACAAGCTCTGGATAAGGCTTCGGAAGGTCGCACAACCCTCGTGATTGCTCACCG
CTTGACTACCATCAGGAATGCTGACGTCATCTACGCCTTCGAAGACGGGCGGGTCGTCGAGTTTGGTGAT
CACGCTGAGCTGATGAAGAGAGACGGGGTCTACAAGCAGCTTGTGACACTGCAGACTCTTGATGGTGCTG
GTGAGGAATCAACATCATCTTCAAAAGAAGTCGTTCGAAAAGAATCCATCAAACGACTACCATCTCGTCA
AATGTCTCGTCAGATCTCACGACAAATGTCCAACGGCAGTGGCAAAATGGAAGAAAGTGTTGAGGTAAAG
GAAGAAGTTGAGGAGGAGGAGGTGGAGGAGAGAGGTTATCTTGAAATCTTGAAGATGAATAAACCGGAGT
GGCTTTACATCGTTGTCGGCTGCGTTTTTGCTGGAATCCTTGGAGTCGCCATGCCTGCTTTCGCTATTCT
TTTCAGCGAGGTCATTGCGATCTTCAGTTTGCCCGCTGACGAATTGAGAGAGGAATCTGTTTTCTGGGCC
CTGATGTTCCTGGCCCTCGGAGGAGCATTCTTTGTGAGTAACAGCGTCACCGGTTACTGCTTTTCGATCT
CTGGAGAGGAGTTGACCCTGAGGCTTCGCAAGAAAGCGTTCTGGACCATCCTCCGTCAGGACTGTGCATA
TTTTGACCAACCAAGTCACAGTACTGGTGCCCTTGCTACAAGGCTATCATCAGACGCATCAAATGTCAAA
GGGGCCACCGGAATGCGCATCAGCACCATCGTGCAGGCTATCGTAACCATGGTCGTCGCTATCACCATTG
GCTTCGTCTTCGGCTGGAAGTTGGCTCTCCTCATCTTCGGTTGCCTCCCGGTCCTGGCCCTCTCCGGTGC
TCTTGAGATGAAGATCCTCCAGGGTGGGCATGAGAAAGACGCCGCCCTCATCGAGGAAGCCGGCAAGATT
GCCGCCGAAGCAATTGAGAACGTTCGTACTGTAGCCTCTCTCAACCTTGAGGATAGGATGATTGCGAATT
ATACTGAGCAGCTGCAAAACCCCTACAGGCAAGGAAAGATTAACAGCCAGATTAATGGTCTGGCCTTTGC
TGTCTCCCAGGCGATGATCTTCTTCATCTATGCAGCATCCTTCCGTCTGGGAGGATACTTGGTATCCATT
GGTGATATGACAGTAGATGAGGTCTTCAAAGTTGTCTTTGGGGTTGCTTTTGCCGGCATCTCGGTCGGTC
AGTCACTGGCTTTCCTCCCAGACTACGCCAAAGCTCGCCACTCAGCAGATCTTATGCTCCACCTGTTCAG
CATCAAGCCGCTCATTGATAATTATTCCACGGATGGTGCTCAACCGCAAAAGGTGGATGGTAAGATCGAG
TACAGTGGTCTCAAGTTCTCCTACCCAACTCGACCTGACGTCACCGTCTTGAAAGGGCTGAGTCTCACCA
TCAAACCAGGCCAGACCGTAGCCCTGGTAGGAGAGAGTGGGTGTGGTAAGAGTACTCTGGTGTCACTCCT
AGAAAGATTCTATGATCCTGCACAAGGTTCTGTGGCTCTCGATGGGACGCCTGTAAAAGACATCAACATC
CAGTGGCTGCGAGCAAACATGGCGATTGTGAGCCAAGAACCAATCCTCTTTGCCTGTTCTATCGGAGACA
ACATCCAATATGGTGTCGAAACGCCAATGGAACAAGCGGCTATTGAGAATGTCGCCAAGATGGCCAACAT
TCATGATTTCATCGCTTCTCTTCCTCTTGGATATGATACTCTTGTAGGAGAGAAAGGAGCCCAGCTGTCC
GGTGGTCAGAAGCAGAGAGTAGCCATCGCCAGAGCTATGGCTAGAAATCCTCGTATCCTACTCCTGGATG
AAGCTACCTCAGCACTTGATACAGAGAGCGAAAAGGTTGTCCAGGCAGCCCTTGACAATGCCATGCAGGG
CCGAACATCCATCGTCATCGCCCACCGTCTCTCCACCATCCAGAACGCTGACACTATCGCTGTAATCAGA
GAGGGAGTGGTCGTCGAGAGCGGTAGCCACCAGGAACTTCTCCAAAGCAAGGGACACTACTTTACGTTGA
CCGGTGGCAAGATTGATGTGGAATCCGAATAGCTCGAGCCTCTAGAACTATAGTGAGTCGTATTACGTAG
ATCCAGACATGATAAGATACATTGATGAGTTTGGACAAACCACAACTAGAATGCAGTGAAAAAAATGCTT
TATTTGTGAAATTTGTGATGCTATTGCTTTATTTGTAACCATTATAAGCTGCAATAAACAAGTTAACAAC
AACAATTGCATTCATTTTATGTTTCAGGTTCAGGGGGAGGTGTGGGGAGGTTTTTTAATTCGCGGCCGCG
GCGCCAATGCATTGGGCCCGGTACCCAGCTTTTGTTCCCTTTAGTGAGGGTTAATTGCGCGCTTGGCGTA
ATCATGG
