>Addgene plasmid #34941 | pCS2+8NmCherry-ABCB4a | addgene partial sequence | sequence record 45224 | CMV_fwd
ACCGCCATTCTGCCTGGGGACGTCGGAGCAAGCTTGATTTAGGTGACACTATAGAATACAAGCTACTTGT
TCTTTTTGCAGGATCCACTAGTCATCGATTGATGGTGAGCAAGGGCGAGGAGGATAACATGGCCATCATC
AAGGAGTTCATGCGCTTCAAGGTGCACATGGAGGGCTCCGTGAACGGCCACGAGTTCGAGATCGAGGGCG
AGGGCGAGGGCCGCCCCTACGAGGGCACCCAGACCGCCAAGCTGAAGGTGACCAAGGGTGGCCCCCTGCC
CTTCGCCTGGGACATCCTGTCCCCTCAGTTCATGTACGGCTCCAAGGCCTACGTGAAGCACCCCGCCGAC
ATCCCCGACTACTTGAAGCTGTCCTTCCCCGAGGGCTTCAAGTGGGAGCGCGTGATGAACTTCGAGGACG
GCGGCGTGGTGACCGTGACCCAGGACTCCTCCCTGCAGGACGGCGAGTTCATCTACAAGGTGAAGCTGCG
CGGCACCAACTTCCCCTCCGACGGCCCCGTAATGCAGAAGAAGACCATGGGCTGGGAGGCCTCCTCCGAG
CGGATGTACCCCGAGGACGGCGCCCTGAAGGGCGAGATCAAGCAGAGGCTGAAGCTGAAGGACGGCGGCC
ACTACGACGCTGAGGTCAAGACCACCTACAAGGCCAAGAAGCCCGTGCAGCTGCCCGGCGCCTACAACGT
CAACATCAAGTTGGACATCACCTCCCACAACGAGGACTACACCATCGTGGAACAGTACGAACGCGCCGAG
GGCCGCCACTCCACCGGCGGCATGGACGAGCTGTACAAGGAATTCGGAGCCGGCGC
