>Addgene plasmid #34941 | pCS2+8NmCherry-ABCB4a | addgene partial sequence | sequence record 45404 | EBV-rev 5'-GTGGTTTGTCCAAACTCATC-3'
TCACTATAGTTCTAGAGGCTCGAGCTATTCGGATTCCACATCAATCTTGCCACCGGTCAACGTAAAGTAG
TGTCCCTTGCTTTGGAGAAGTTCCTGGTGGCTACCGCTCTCGACGACCACTCCCTCTCTGATTACAGCGA
TAGTGTCAGCGTTCTGGATGGTGGAGAGACGGTGGGCGATGACGATGGATGTTCGGCCCTGCATGGCATT
GTCAAGGGCTGCCTGGACAACCTTTTCGCTCTCTGTATCAAGTGCTGAGGTAGCTTCATCCAGGAGTAGG
ATACGAGGATTTCTAGCCATAGCTCTGGCGATGGCTACTCTCTGCTTCTGACCACCGGACAGCTGGGCTC
CTTTCTCTCCTACAAGAGTATCATATCCAAGAGGAAGAGAAGCGATGAAATCATGAATGTTGGCCATCTT
GGCGACATTCTCAATAGCCGCTTGTTCCATTGGCGTTTCGACACCATATTGGATGTTGTCTCCGATAGAA
CAGGCAAAGAGGATTGGTTCTTGGCTCACAATCGCCATGTTTGCTCGCAGCCACTGGATGTTGATGTCTT
TTACAGGCGTCCCATCGAGAGCCACAGAACCTTGTGCAGGATCATAGAATCTTTCTAGGAGTGACACCAG
AGTACTCTTACCACACCCACTCTCTCCTACCAGGGCTACGGTCTGGCCTGGTTTGATGGTGAGACTCAGC
CCTTTCAAGACGGTGACGTCAGGTCGAGTTGGGTAGGAGAACTTGAGACCACTGTACTCGATCTTACCAT
CCACCTTTTGCGGTTGAGCACCATCCGTGG
