[The description below was written by a language model from this plasmid's Addgene catalogue record.]
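Description:
pCS2+8NmCherry-ABCB4a is an expression plasmid built on the pCS2+8NmCherry backbone (4851 bp without insert), a derivative of the pCS2+ family of vectors. It is catalogued for mammalian expression and for use in sea urchin, zebrafish and Xenopus. The plasmid is maintained in E. coli as a high-copy construct under ampicillin selection. No feature table accompanies the record, so the origin of replication, polyadenylation signal and any additional promoters on the backbone are not documented here.

The insert is ABCB4a (also listed as MDR3), a 3897 bp coding sequence from the purple sea urchin Strongylocentrotus purpuratus that encodes an ABC-family multidrug efflux transporter. It was cloned between FseI and XhoI sites, both of which are retained, placing it downstream of an mCherry coding sequence supplied by the backbone. The product is therefore an N-terminally mCherry-tagged transporter. The recorded promoter is SP6, a bacteriophage promoter used for in vitro transcription. This arrangement suits the synthesis of mRNA for microinjection into eggs or embryos of the listed organisms, although the record does not state this workflow.

The red fluorescent tag allows the fusion protein to be visualised in living cells. The associated publication concerns the localization and substrate selectivity of sea urchin multidrug efflux transporters, and this fits use of the construct to determine where ABCB4a resides in the cell and to overexpress it for transport activity studies.
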