Addgene plasmid #34941: pCS2+8NmCherry-ABCB4a
Depositing lab: Amro Hamdoun. Depositing organization: University of California, San Diego (UCSD). Publication: Localization and Substrate Selectivity of Sea Urchin Multidrug (MDR) Efflux Transporters. Gokirmak T, Campanale JP, Shipp LE, Moy GW, Tao H, Hamdoun A. J Biol Chem. 2012 Nov 2. 10.1074/jbc.M112.424879 PubMed 23124201.
Backbone
  Vector backbone: pCS2+8NmCherry
  Backbone manufacturer: Gokirmak et al., 2012
  Backbone size w/o insert (bp): 4851
  Vector type: Mammalian Expression ; Sea urchin, zebrafish, Xenopus
Growth in bacteria
  Bacterial resistance: Ampicillin, 100 μg/mL
  Growth temperature: 37°C
  Growth strain: DH10B
  Copy number: High Copy
Gene/Insert
  Gene/Insert name: ABCB4a (alt name: MDR3)
  Species: Strongylocentrotus purpuratus
  Insert size (bp): 3897
  Promoter: SP6
  Tag / fusion protein: mCherry (N terminal on backbone)
  Cloning method: Restriction Enzyme; 5′ cloning site FseI (not destroyed); 3′ cloning site XhoI (not destroyed)
  Sequencing primers: 5′ CTTGAAGCTGTCCTTCCCCGA; 3′ TGTTGTTAACTTGTTTATTGCAGCT
Terms and licenses: Academic/Nonprofit Terms; Industry Terms: Not Available to Industry
How to cite: pCS2+8NmCherry-ABCB4a was a gift from Amro Hamdoun (Addgene plasmid # 34941 ; http://n2t.net/addgene:34941 ; RRID:Addgene_34941)
